>Addgene plasmid #66882 | pGex2t SadBs | depositor partial sequence | sequence record 114782 | SadBs gene with BamH1 and EcoRI flanking Sequence
GGATCCATGTCGTCCGGGGCCAAGGAGGGAGGTGGGGGCTCTCCCGCCTACCACCTCCCCCACCCCCACC
CCCACCCACCCCAGCACGCCCAATATGTGGGCCCCTATCGGCTGGAGAAGACGCTGGGCAAAGGACAGAC
AGGGCTGGTTAAACTCGGGGTCCACTGCATCACGGGTCAGAAGGTCGCCATCAAGATCGTGAACCGGGAG
AAGCTGTCGGAGTCGGTGCTGATGAAGGTGGAGCGGGAGATCGCCATCCTGAAGCTCATCGAACACCCAC
ATGTCCTCAAGCTCCACGACGTCTACGAGAACAAGAAATATTTGTACCTGGTTCTGGAGCACGTCTCGGG
GGGTGAGCTATTCGACTACCTGGTAAAGAAGGGGAGACTGACGCCCAAGGAGGCCCGAAAGTTCTTCCGC
CAGATTGTGTCTGCGCTGGACTTCTGCCACAGCTACTCCATCTGCCACAGAGACCTAAAGCCCGAGAACC
TGCTTTTGGATGAGAAAAACAACATCCGCATTGCAGACTTCGGCATGGCGTCCCTGCAGGTGGGGGACAG
CCTCCTGGAGACCAGCTGCGGGTCCCCCCATTATGCGTGTCCAGAGGTGATTAAGGGGGAAAAATATGAT
GGCCGCCGGGCAGACATGTGGAGCTGTGGAGTCATCCTCTTCGCCCTGCTCGTGGGGGCTCTGCCCTTTG
ATGACGACAACCTCCGCCAGCTGCTGGAGAAGGTGAAACGGGGCGTCTTCCACATGCCCCACTTCATTCC
TCCAGATTGCCAGAGCCTCCTGAGGGGAATGATCGAAGTGGAGCCCGAAAAAAGGCTCAGTCTGGAGCAA
ATTCAGAAACATCCTTGGTACCTAGGCGGGAAACACGAGCCAGACCCGTGCCTGGAGCCAGCCCCTGGCC
GCCGGGTAGCCATGCGGAGCCTGCCATCCAACGGAGAGCTGGACCCCGACGTCCTAGAGAGCATGGCATC
ACTGGGCTGCTTCAGGGACCGCGAGAGGCTGCATCGCGAGCTGCGCAGTGAGGAGTAAGAATTC
