>Addgene plasmid #66882 | pGex2t SadBs | addgene partial sequence | sequence record 117153 | pGEX5 5'-GGGCTGGCAAGCCACGTTTGGTG-3'
CGCGTGGATCCACCATGTCGTCCGGGGCCAAGGAGGGAGGTGGGGGCTCTCCCGCCTACCACCTCCCCCA
CCCCCACCCCCACCCACCCCAGCACGCCCAATATGTGGGCCCCTATCGGCTGGAGAAGACGCTGGGCAAA
GGACAGACAGGGCTGGTTAAACTCGGGGTCCACTGCATCACGGGTCAGAAGGTCGCCATCAAGATCGTGA
ACCGGGAGAAGCTGTCGGAGTCGGTGCTGATGAAGGTGGAGCGGGAGATCGCCATCCTGAAGCTCATCGA
ACACCCACATGTCCTCAAGCTCCACGACGTCTACGAGAACAAGAAATATTTGTACCTGGTTCTGGAGCAC
GTCTCGGGGGGTGAGCTATTCGACTACCTGGTAAAGAAGGGGAGACTGACGCCCAAGGAGGCCCGAAAGT
TCTTCCGCCAGATTGTGTCTGCGCTGGACTTCTGCCACAGCTACTCCATCTGCCACAGAGACCTAAAGCC
CGAGAACCTGCTTTTGGATGAGAAAAACAACATCCGCATTGCAGACTTCGGCATGGCGTCCCTGCAGGTG
GGGGACAGCCTCCTGGAGACCAGCTGCGGGTCCCCCCATTATGCGTGTCCAGAGGTGATTAAGGGGGAAA
AATATGATGGCCGCCGGGCAGACATGTGGAGCTGTGGAGTCATCCTCTTCGCCCTGCTCGTGGGGGCTCT
GCCCTTTGATGACGACAACCTCCGCCAGCTGCTGGAGAAGGTGAAACGG
