>Addgene plasmid #66882 | pGex2t SadBs | addgene partial sequence | sequence record 117301 | pGEX3 5'-CCGGGAGCTGCATGTGTCAGAGG-3'
GCGCGAGGCAGATCGTCAGTCAGTCACGATGAATTCTTACTCCTCACTGCGCAGCTCGCGATGCAGCCTC
TCGCGGTCCCTGAAGCAGCCCAGTGATGCCATGCTCTCTAGGACGTCGGGGTCCAGCTCTCCGTTGGATG
GCAGGCTCCGCATGGCTACCCGGCGGCCAGGGGCTGGCTCCAGGCACGGGTCTGGCTCGTGTTTCCCGCC
TAGGTACCAAGGATGTTTCTGAATTTGCTCCAGACTGAGCCTTTTTTCGGGCTCCACTTCGATCATTCCC
CTCAGGAGGCTCTGGCAATCTGGAGGAATGAAGTGGGGCATGTGGAAGACGCCCCGTTTCACCTTCTCCA
GCAGCTGGCGGAGGTTGTCGTCATCAAAGGGCAGAGCCCCCACGAGCAGGGCGAAGAGGATGACTCCACA
GCTCCACATGTCTGCCCGGCGGCCATCATATTTTTCCCCCTTAATCACCTCTGGACACGCATAATGGGGG
GACCCGCAGCTGGTCTCCAGGAGGCTGTCCCCCACCTGCAGGGACGCCATGCCGAAGTCTGCAATGCGGA
TGTTGTTTTTCTCATCCAAAAGCAGGTTCTCGGGCTTTAGGTCTCTGTGGCAGATGGAGTAGCTGTGGCA
GAAGTCCAGCGCAGACACAATCTGGCGGAAGAACTTTCGGGCCTCCTTGGGCGTCAGTCTCCCCTTCTTT
ACCAGGTAGTCGAATAGCTCACCCCCCGAGACGTGCTCCAGAACCAGGTACAAATATTTCTTGTTCTCGT
AGACGTCGTGGAGCTTGAGGACATGTGGGTGTTCGATGAGCTTCAGGATGGCGATCTCCCGCTCCACCT
