[The description below was written by a language model from this plasmid's Addgene catalogue record.]
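Description:
pGex2t SadBs is a bacterial expression plasmid built on the commercial pGEX-2T backbone and designed to produce the short isoform of human SadB, the kinase encoded by BRSK1 (also known as hSAD1), as a fusion to glutathione S-transferase. The backbone is recorded as 4948 bp and the complete plasmid as 5980 bp, implying an insert of roughly 1 kb. The coding sequence was inserted by restriction cloning between the BamHI and EcoRI sites of the polylinker, both of which remain intact, so the insert can be excised or transferred again. The plasmid is maintained in E. coli under ampicillin selection. The copy number is listed as unknown, and no feature table is supplied, so the origin of replication and the promoter are not itemised in the record.

The GST tag is supplied by the backbone and sits at the N-terminus of SadB. In pGEX-series vectors generally, the fusion is driven by an IPTG-inducible tac promoter with a plasmid-borne lacI repressor. In pGEX-2T, a thrombin cleavage site lies between GST and the cloning site, which allows the tag to be removed after purification. These are properties of the standard backbone rather than details stated in this entry. The GST moiety permits affinity capture on glutathione resin, which makes the construct suitable for preparing recombinant SadB short isoform for pull-down or other in vitro biochemical assays. The associated work concerns SadB-mediated phosphorylation and its role in regulating the nuclear localization of gamma-tubulin, consistent with use of the purified protein in that context.
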