Addgene plasmid #66882: pGex2t SadBs
Purpose: Bacterial expression vector encoding N-terminally GST-tagged short isoform of human SadB
Depositing lab: Maria Alvarado-Kristensson. Depositing organization: Lund University. Publication: The nuclear localization of gamma-tubulin is regulated by SadB-mediated phosphorylation. Eklund G, Lang S, Glindre J, Ehlen A, Alvarado-Kristensson M. J Biol Chem. 2014 Aug 1;289(31):21360-73. doi: 10.1074/jbc.M114.562389. Epub 2014 Jun 18. PubMed 24942739.
Backbone
  Vector backbone: pGEX-2T
  Backbone manufacturer: GE Healthcare Life Sciences
  Backbone size w/o insert (bp): 4948
  Total vector size (bp): 5980
  Vector type: Bacterial Expression
Growth in bacteria
  Bacterial resistance: Ampicillin, 100 μg/mL
  Growth temperature: 37°C
  Growth strain: DH5alpha
  Copy number: Unknown
Gene/Insert
  Gene/Insert name: SadB
  Species: H. sapiens (human)
  Entrez Gene: BRSK1 (a.k.a. hSAD1)
  Tag / fusion protein: GST (N terminal on backbone)
  Cloning method: Restriction Enzyme; 5′ cloning site BamH1 (not destroyed); 3′ cloning site EcoRI (not destroyed)
  Sequencing primers: 5′ pGEX5; 3′ pGEX3
Terms and licenses: Academic/Nonprofit Terms; Industry Terms: Not Available to Industry
How to cite: pGex2t SadBs was a gift from Maria Alvarado-Kristensson (Addgene plasmid # 66882 ; http://n2t.net/addgene:66882 ; RRID:Addgene_66882)
